Addgene plasmid #214601: AiP1977 - pAAV-AiE2586m-minBG-SYFP2-WPRE-BGHpA
Purpose: AiE2586m is an enhancer sequence, designed to drive AAV-mediated transgene expression in specific populations of brain cells
Depositing lab: Allen Institute for Brain Science & Bosiljka Tasic. Depositing organization: Allen Institute. Publication: A suite of enhancer AAVs and transgenic mouse lines for genetic access to cortical cell types. Ben-Simon Y, Hooper M, Narayan S, Daigle TL, Dwivedi D, Way SW, Oster A, Stafford DA, Mich JK, Taormina MJ, Martinez RA, Opitz-Araya X, Roth JR, Alexander JR, Allen S, Amster A, Arbuckle J, Ayala A, Baker PM, Bakken TE, Barcelli T, Barta S, Bendrick J, Bertagnolli D, Bielstein C, Bishwakarma P, Bowlus J, Boyer G, Brouner K, Casian B, Casper T, Chakka AB, Chakrabarty R, Chance RK, Chavan S, Clark M, Colbert K, Collman F, Daniel S, Departee M, DiValentin P, Donadio N, Dotson N, Egdorf T, Fliss T, Gabitto M, Garcia J, Gary A, Gasperini M, Gloe J, Goldy J, Gore BB, Graybuck L, Greisman N, Haeseleer F, Halterman C, Haradon Z, Hastings SD, Helback O, Ho W, Hockemeyer D, Huang C, Huff S, Hunker A, Johansen N, Jones D, Juneau Z, Kalmbach B, Kannan M, Khem S, Kussick E, Kutsal R, Larsen R, Lee C, Lee AY, Leibly M, Lenz GH, Li S, Liang E, Lusk N, Madigan Z, Malloy J, Malone J, McCue R, Melchor J, Mollenkopf T, Moosman S, Morin E, Newman D, Ng L, Ngo K, Omstead V, Otto S, Oyama A, Pena N, Pham T, Phillips E, Pom CA, Potekhina L, Ransford S, Ray PL, Rette D, Reynoldson C, Rimorin C, Rocha D, Ruiz A, Sanchez REA, Sawyer L, Sedeno-Cortes A, Sevigny JP, Shapovalova N, Shepard N, Shulga L, Sigler AR, Siverts L, Soliman S, Somasundaram S, Staats B, Stewart K, Szelenyi E, Tieu M, Trader C, Tran A, van Velthoven CTJ, Walker M, Wang Y, Weed N, Wirthlin M, Wood T, Wynalda B, Yao Z, Zhou T, Ariza J, Dee N, Reding M, Ronellenfitch K, Mufti S, Sunkin SM, Smith KA, Esposito L, Waters J, Thyagarajan B, Yao S, Lein ES, Zeng H, Levi BP, Ngai J, Ting JT, Tasic B. Cell. 2025 May 16:S0092-8674(25)00513-6. doi: 10.1016/j.cell.2025.05.002. PubMed 40403729.
Backbone
  Vector backbone: pAAV2
  Vector type: AAV
Growth in bacteria
  Bacterial resistance: Ampicillin, 100 μg/mL
  Growth temperature: 37°C
  Growth strain: NEB Stable
  Copy number: High Copy
Gene/Insert
  Gene/Insert name: SYFP2
  Species: Synthetic
  Promoter: minBG
  Cloning method: Gibson Cloning
Terms and licenses: Academic/Nonprofit Terms; Industry Terms: Not Available to Industry
Depositor comments: 5' Cloning Site: SgrAI (destroyed), 3' Cloning Site: SgrAI (destroyed). Please visit https://doi.org/10.1101/2024.06.10.597244 for bioRxiv preprint.
How to cite: AiP1977 - pAAV-AiE2586m-minBG-SYFP2-WPRE-BGHpA was a gift from Allen Institute for Brain Science & Bosiljka Tasic (Addgene plasmid # 214601 ; http://n2t.net/addgene:214601 ; RRID:Addgene_214601)
