[The description below was written by a language model from this plasmid's Addgene catalogue record and pLannotate feature annotations shown in this document.]
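Description:
AiP1977 - pAAV-AiE2586m-minBG-SYFP2-WPRE-BGHpA is an AAV transfer plasmid built on a pAAV2 backbone, about 4.9 kb in the sequenced record, intended for packaging a reporter genome into recombinant adeno-associated virus for delivery to brain tissue. In bacteria it is maintained as a high-copy plasmid through a ColE1/pUC-type origin and selected with ampicillin via the bla gene and its own promoter. An f1 phage origin and small remnants of pBR322 bom and rop sequences are also present in the backbone.

The payload lies between AAV2 inverted terminal repeats, which supply the cis signals for genome replication and encapsidation. The downstream ITR is annotated in full, whereas the upstream one was detected only as two short fragments, which may reflect the difficulty of sequencing and annotating these hairpin repeats rather than a real truncation. Within the ITRs, the AiE2586m enhancer is paired with the minBG minimal promoter, which by itself gives little expression, so that transcription depends on the cell-type activity of the enhancer. Neither element was picked up by the automated annotation, but they presumably occupy the unannotated region between the upstream ITR and the coding sequence. They drive SYFP2, a rapidly maturing monomeric yellow fluorescent protein derived from Aequorea victoria. It is followed by a WPRE, annotated as two adjacent fragments, which enhances transcript stability and expression, and by a bovine growth hormone polyadenylation signal. The insert was assembled by Gibson cloning, destroying the flanking SgrAI sites.

The construct belongs to a collection of enhancer AAVs for genetic access to cortical cell types. It serves to label specific brain cell populations fluorescently, though the record does not state which population AiE2586m targets.
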