Features (pLannotate 1.2.2; 14 found; start..end, strand, type, name):
    654..681     +  repeat_region  AAV2 ITR (fragment): inverted terminal repeat of adeno-associated virus serotype 2 inverted
    710..737     +  repeat_region  AAV2 ITR (fragment): inverted terminal repeat of adeno-associated virus serotype 2 inverted
   1514..2230    +  CDS            SYFP2: SYFP2 is a basic (constitutively fluorescent) yellow fluorescent protein published in 2006, derived from Aequorea victoria. It is reported to be a very rapidly-maturing monomer with moderate acid sensitivity.
   2270..2427    +  misc_feature   WPRE (fragment): woodchuck hepatitis virus posttranscriptional regulatory element
   2433..2513    +  misc_feature   WPRE (fragment): woodchuck hepatitis virus posttranscriptional regulatory element
   2530..2641    +  polyA_signal   bGH poly(A) signal: bovine growth hormone polyadenylation signal
   2759..2899    +  repeat_region  AAV2 ITR: inverted terminal repeat of adeno-associated virus serotype 2 inverted
   2904..2955    -  misc_feature   bom (fragment): basis of mobility region from pBR322
   2974..3429    +  rep_origin     f1 ori (sequence partly withheld): f1 bacteriophage origin of replication; arrow indicates direction of (+) strand synthesis
   3430..3479    -  misc_feature   bom (fragment): basis of mobility region from pBR322
   3581..3616    -  CDS            rop (fragment): Rop protein, which maintains plasmids at low copy number; rop
   3711..3815    +  promoter       AmpR promoter: bla
   3816..4676    +  CDS            AmpR: β-lactamase; bla; confers resistance to ampicillin, carbenicillin, and related antibiotics
   4847..581     +  rep_origin     ori (across the origin): high-copy-number ColE1/pMB1/pBR322/pUC origin of replication
>Addgene plasmid #214601 | AiP1977 - pAAV-AiE2586m-minBG-SYFP2-WPRE-BGHpA | addgene full sequence | sequence record 432593 | Addgene NGS Result
CTTTTTTTCTGCGCGTAATCTGCTGCTTGCAAACAAAAAAACCACCGCTACCAGCGGTGGTTTGTTTGCC
GGATCAAGAGCTACCAACTCTTTTTCCGAAGGTAACTGGCTTCAGCAGAGCGCAGATACCAAATACTGTT
CTTCTAGTGTAGCCGTAGTTAGGCCACCACTTCAAGAACTCTGTAGCACCGCCTACATACCTCGCTCTGC
TAATCCTGTTACCAGTGGCTGCTGCCAGTGGCGATAAGTCGTGTCTTACCGGGTTGGACTCAAGACGATA
GTTACCGGATAAGGCGCAGCGGTCGGGCTGAACGGGGGGTTCGTGCACACAGCCCAGCTTGGAGCGAACG
ACCTACACCGAACTGAGATACCTACAGCGTGAGCTATGAGAAAGCGCCACGCTTCCCGAAGGGAGAAAGG
CGGACAGGTATCCGGTAAGCGGCAGGGTCGGAACAGGAGAGCGCACGAGGGAGCTTCCAGGGGGAAACGC
CTGGTATCTTTATAGTCCTGTCGGGTTTCGCCACCTCTGACTTGAGCGTCGATTTTTGTGATGCTCGTCA
GGGGGGCGGAGCCTATGGAAAAACGCCAGCAACGCGGCCTTTTTACGGTTCCTGGCCTTTTGCTGGCCTT
TTGCTCACATGTCCTGCAGGCAGCTGCGCGCTCGCTCGCTCACTGAGGCCGCCCGGGCGTCGGGCGACCT
TTGGTCGCCCGGCCTCAGTGAGCGAGCGAGCGCGCAGAGAGGGAGTGGCCAACTCCATCACTAGGGGTTC
CTGCGGCCGCAGAGGAAGCAGGAAGCTGCAAGCCAAGCCTTAGCGCTTTCACAACCTCCGTGTGCACACC
CTGGTTCCTCTGTTAATTGTGGCACATCTGCTCCTCGCCCTCTGGATGTTTGGGTCCCTCGGTTGGAATG
ATTCCAGGCTGTCTGCTCACAGATGTTTCTCACGAGTCTTGTCAAGTGATGCAGAGGTGGAAAACTAAAA
AGAGGAGGCATTGTACCGTCCTCCCCCCACCAGCAGTCCACTAAAAATCAGACCACCCAAGCAAACACCA
GGGCTGCTTTTCTCTGAGCATTCTGCCAGATTACAGCAGAGCGGGCTGGGTCCCGGGAGGGGGTGTGGAA
GGGGGTGCTGGCGCTGAACAGAGGAAGGCTTTCAGAGCCTGGACTTGCCAAGTCTCACAGTCTCGCTTTC
ACACATTGCTTCTCAATCTTGGTGCTGTGGCTGCCTCCCCAGGATGCAGAACATTTCCCTCCTGTGTGAA
GGATGATGATGACAGCAAAGTGATTTGTGCAAACAGTGACCTGAGGTTCCCTCCATAGACACTAAGGCCT
GTGCCACTTCCCAGAAAGGGTCGCCTCCAGCTTGACTGAGATTTGGAAATTCTCAGAATCACAAAGAGAC
CCTTTGAGTTAGCGGAGCTCGGGCTGGGCATAAAAGTCAGGGCAGAGCCATCTATTGCTTACATTTGCTT
CTGGGATCCAGATCTTTCGAAGCTAGCGCTACCGGTCGCCACCATGGTGAGCAAGGGCGAGGAGCTGTTC
ACCGGGGTGGTGCCCATCCTGGTCGAGCTGGACGGCGACGTAAACGGCCACAAGTTCAGCGTGTCCGGCG
AGGGCGAGGGCGATGCCACCTACGGCAAGCTGACCCTGAAGCTGATCTGCACCACCGGCAAGCTGCCCGT
GCCCTGGCCCACCCTCGTGACCACCCTGGGCTACGGCGTGCAGTGCTTCGCCCGCTACCCCGACCACATG
AAGCAGCACGACTTCTTCAAGTCCGCCATGCCCGAAGGCTACGTCCAGGAGCGCACCATCTTCTTCAAGG
ACGACGGCAACTACAAGACCCGCGCCGAGGTGAAGTTCGAGGGCGACACCCTGGTGAACCGCATCGAGCT
GAAGGGCATCGACTTCAAGGAGGACGGCAACATCCTGGGGCACAAGCTGGAGTACAACTACAACAGCCAC
AACGTCTATATCACCGCCGACAAGCAGAAGAACGGCATCAAGGCCAACTTCAAGATCCGCCACAACATCG
AGGACGGCGGCGTGCAGCTCGCCGACCACTACCAGCAGAACACCCCCATCGGCGACGGCCCCGTGCTGCT
GCCCGACAACCACTACCTGAGCTACCAGTCCAAGCTGAGCAAAGACCCCAACGAGAAGCGCGATCACATG
GTCCTGCTGGAGTTCGTGACCGCCGCCGGGATCACTCTCGGCATGGACGAGCTGTACAAGTAAGTCGACG
GCGCGCCGCGGCCGCGAATTCGATATCATAATCAACCTCTGGATTACAAAATTTGTGAAAGATTGACTGG
TATTCTTAACTATGTTGCTCCTTTTACGCTATGTGGATACGCTGCTTTAATGCCTTTGTATCATGCTATT
GCTTCCCGTATGGCTTTCATTTTCTCCTCCTTGTATAAATCCTGGTTAGTTCTTGCCACGGCGGAACTCA
TCGCCGCCTGCCTTGCCCGCTGCTGGACAGGGGCTCGGCTGTTGGGCACTGACAATTCCGTGGCTCGAGA
GATCTTCGACTGTGCCTTCTAGTTGCCAGCCATCTGTTGTTTGCCCCTCCCCCGTGCCTTCCTTGACCCT
GGAAGGTGCCACTCCCACTGTCCTTTCCTAATAAAATGAGGAAATTGCATCGCATTGTCTGAGTAGGTGT
CATTCTATTCTGGGGGGTGGGGTGGGGCAGGACAGCAAGGGGGAGGATTGGGAAGACAATAGCAGGCATG
AGATCTCACGTGCGGACCGAGCGGCCGCAGGAACCCCTAGTGATGGAGTTGGCCACTCCCTCTCTGCGCG
CTCGCTCGCTCACTGAGGCCGGGCGACCAAAGGTCGCCCGACGCCCGGGCTTTGCCCGGGCGGCCTCAGT
GAGCGAGCGAGCGCGCAGCTGCCTGCAGGGGCGCCTGATGCGGTATTTTCTCCTTACGCATCTGTGCGGT
ATTTCACACCGCATA
[95 nt withheld, positions 2956-3050]
T
[46 nt withheld, positions 3052-3097]
C
[141 nt withheld, positions 3099-3239]
CCTTTGACGTTGGAGTCCACGTTCTTT
[37 nt withheld, positions 3267-3303]
ACTCTATCTCGGGCTATTCTTTTGATTTATAAGGGATTTTGCCGATTTCGGTCTATTGGTTAAAAAATGA
GCTGATTTAACAAAAATTTAACGCGAATTTTAACAAAATATTAACGTTTACAATTTTATGGTGCACTCTC
AGTACAATCTGCTCTGATGCCGCATAGTTAAGCCAGCCCCGACACCCGCCAACACCCGCTGACGCGCCCT
GACGGGCTTGTCTGCTCCCGGCATCCGCTTACAGACAAGCTGTGACCGTCTCCGGGAGCTGCATGTGTCA
GAGGTTTTCACCGTCATCACCGAAACGCGCGAGACGAAAGGGCCTCGTGATACGCCTATTTTTATAGGTT
AATGTCATGATAATAATGGTTTCTTAGACGTCAGGTGGCACTTTTCGGGGAAATGTGCGCGGAACCCCTA
TTTGTTTATTTTTCTAAATACATTCAAATATGTATCCGCTCATGAGACAATAACCCTGATAAATGCTTCA
ATAATATTGAAAAAGGAAGAGTATGAGTATTCAACATTTCCGTGTCGCCCTTATTCCCTTTTTTGCGGCA
TTTTGCCTTCCTGTTTTTGCTCACCCAGAAACGCTGGTGAAAGTAAAAGATGCTGAAGATCAGTTGGGTG
CACGAGTGGGTTACATCGAACTGGATCTCAACAGCGGTAAGATCCTTGAGAGTTTTCGCCCCGAAGAACG
TTTTCCAATGATGAGCACTTTTAAAGTTCTGCTATGTGGCGCGGTATTATCCCGTATTGACGCCGGGCAA
GAGCAACTCGGTCGCCGCATACACTATTCTCAGAATGACTTGGTTGAGTACTCACCAGTCACAGAAAAGC
ATCTTACGGATGGCATGACAGTAAGAGAATTATGCAGTGCTGCCATAACCATGAGTGATAACACTGCGGC
CAACTTACTTCTGACAACGATCGGAGGACCGAAGGAGCTAACCGCTTTTTTGCACAACATGGGGGATCAT
GTAACTCGCCTTGATCGTTGGGAACCGGAGCTGAATGAAGCCATACCAAACGACGAGCGTGACACCACGA
TGCCTGTAGCAATGGCAACAACGTTGCGCAAACTATTAACTGGCGAACTACTTACTCTAGCTTCCCGGCA
ACAATTAATAGACTGGATGGAGGCGGATAAAGTTGCAGGACCACTTCTGCGCTCGGCCCTTCCGGCTGGC
TGGTTTATTGCTGATAAATCTGGAGCCGGTGAGCGTGGGTCTCGCGGTATCATTGCAGCACTGGGGCCAG
ATGGTAAGCCCTCCCGTATCGTAGTTATCTACACGACGGGGAGTCAGGCAACTATGGATGAACGAAATAG
ACAGATCGCTGAGATAGGTGCCTCACTGATTAAGCATTGGTAACTGTCAGACCAAGTTTACTCATATATA
CTTTAGATTGATTTAAAACTTCATTTTTAATTTAAAAGGATCTAGGTGAAGATCCTTTTTGATAATCTCA
TGACCAAAATCCCTTAACGTGAGTTTTCGTTCCACTGAGCGTCAGACCCCGTAGAAAAGATCAAAGGATC
TTCTTGAGATC
